Addgene plasmid #185256: pST_DHN_HbDHN1 (pBS0788)
Purpose: For the mammalian expression of the Para rubber tree protein DHN_HbDHN1. This is one of the top performing targets in our apoptosis assay (it protected from apoptosis).
Depositing lab: Pamela Silver. Depositing organization: Harvard Medical School. Publication: Natural and Designed Proteins Inspired by Extremotolerant Organisms Can Form Condensates and Attenuate Apoptosis in Human Cells. Veling MT, Nguyen DT, Thadani NN, Oster ME, Rollins NJ, Brock KP, Bethel NP, Lim S, Baker D, Way JC, Marks DS, Chang RL, Silver PA. ACS Synth Biol. 2022 Mar 18;11(3):1292-1302. doi: 10.1021/acssynbio.1c00572. Epub 2022 Feb 18. PubMed 35176859.
Backbone
  Vector backbone: YK 02
  Vector type: Mammalian Expression
Growth in bacteria
  Bacterial resistance: Ampicillin, 100 μg/mL
  Growth temperature: 37°C
  Growth strain: DH5alpha
  Copy number: High Copy
Gene/Insert
  Gene/Insert name: DHN_HbDHN1
  Species: H. brasiliensis
  Insert size (bp): 675
  Cloning method: Gibson Cloning
Terms and licenses: Academic/Nonprofit Terms; Industry Terms: Not Available to Industry
Depositor comments: This is one of the top performing targets in our apoptosis assay (it protected from apoptosis). See supplemental table 2 in our paper to see its performance in our assay. The negative control for this assay is pSecTag2 B which can be obtained from Thermo here https://www.thermofisher.com/order/catalog/product/V90020
How to cite: pST_DHN_HbDHN1 (pBS0788) was a gift from Pamela Silver (Addgene plasmid # 185256 ; http://n2t.net/addgene:185256 ; RRID:Addgene_185256)
