[The description below was written by a language model from this plasmid's Addgene catalogue record and pLannotate feature annotations shown in this document.]
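Description:
pST_DHN_HbDHN1 (pBS0788) is a 5,585-nt mammalian expression plasmid carrying a 675-bp coding sequence for DHN_HbDHN1, a dehydrin-family protein from the Para rubber tree (Hevea brasiliensis), inserted by Gibson cloning into a backbone recorded as YK 02. The insert sits downstream of the human cytomegalovirus immediate-early enhancer and promoter, which drive strong constitutive transcription in mammalian cells, and upstream of a bovine growth hormone polyadenylation signal. A T7 promoter lies between the CMV promoter and the open reading frame. The automated annotation labels part of the insert as a fragment of Arabidopsis ERD14, an intrinsically disordered chaperone-like dehydrin; this reflects sequence similarity between related plant dehydrins, not an Arabidopsis origin. A partial polyhistidine match is annotated downstream of that region, suggesting a C-terminal His tag, although the catalogue entry does not list any tags. The short HIV-1 LTR, lacI and Klebsiella ble fragments in the table are most likely incidental similarity hits.

In bacteria the plasmid replicates from a high-copy ColE1/pUC-type origin and is selected with ampicillin through the bla gene. An f1 origin is also present. A second cassette places the Sh ble gene under tandem SV40 early and EM7 promoters with an SV40 polyadenylation signal, which would allow Zeocin selection in both mammalian cells and E. coli.

The construct was made for a study of natural and designed proteins inspired by extremotolerant organisms, testing whether they form condensates and attenuate apoptosis in human cells. The depositor notes that this protein was among the top performers, protecting cells in their apoptosis assay, with pSecTag2 B serving as the negative control.
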