Features (pLannotate 1.2.2; 22 found; start..end, strand, type, name):
     36..88      -  misc_feature   bom (fragment): basis of mobility region from pBR322
    243..622     +  enhancer       CMV enhancer: human cytomegalovirus immediate early enhancer
    623..826     +  promoter       CMV promoter: human cytomegalovirus (CMV) immediate early promoter
    822..855     +  LTR            5' LTR (truncated) (fragment): truncated 5' long terminal repeat (LTR) from HIV-1
    871..889     +  promoter       T7 promoter: promoter for bacteriophage T7 RNA polymerase
    913..1284    +  CDS            ERD14 (fragment): ERD14_ARATH - Experimental evidence at protein level: Swiss-Prot protein existence level 1. Intrinsically disordered protein acting as a chaperone. Prevents heat-induced aggregation and/or inactivation of various substrates. Binds to acidic phospholipid vesicles without affecting membrane fluidity. From Arabidopsis thaliana (Mouse-ear cress).
   1415..1439    +  CDS            9xHis (fragment): 9xHis affinity tag
   1607..1831    +  polyA_signal   bGH poly(A) signal: bovine growth hormone polyadenylation signal
   1835..1856    +  promoter       SV40 promoter (fragment): SV40 enhancer and early promoter
   1877..2305    +  rep_origin     f1 ori (sequence partly withheld): f1 bacteriophage origin of replication; arrow indicates direction of (+) strand synthesis
   2319..2648    +  promoter       SV40 promoter: SV40 enhancer and early promoter
   2696..2743    +  promoter       EM7 promoter: synthetic bacterial promoter&nbsp
   2762..3136    +  CDS            BleoR: antibiotic-binding protein; Sh ble from Streptoalloteichus hindustanus; confers resistance to bleomycin, phleomycin, and Zeocin™
   3146..3271    +  CDS            ble (fragment): BLE_KLEPN - Experimental evidence at protein level: Swiss-Prot protein existence level 1. Binding protein with a strong affinity to the bleomycin family of antibiotics. Binds to CL990; an antimitotic-antibiotic compound. From Klebsiella pneumoniae.
   3266..3387    +  polyA_signal   SV40 poly(A) signal: SV40 polyadenylation signal
   3460..3476    -  protein_bind   lac operator: The lac repressor binds to the lac operator to inhibit transcription in E. coli. This inhibition can be relieved by adding lactose or isopropyl-β-D-thiogalactopyranoside (IPTG). lac repressor encoded by lacI
   3484..3514    -  promoter       lac promoter: promoter for the E. coli lac operon
   3529..3550    -  protein_bind   CAP binding site: CAP binding activates transcription in the presence of cAMP. E. coli catabolite activator protein
   3563..3655    -  CDS            lacI (fragment): lac repressor; lacI; The lac repressor binds to the lac operator to inhibit transcription in E. coli. This inhibition can be relieved by adding lactose or isopropyl-β-D-thiogalactopyranoside (IPTG).
   3838..4426    -  rep_origin     ori: high-copy-number ColE1/pMB1/pBR322/pUC origin of replication
   4597..5457    -  CDS            AmpR: β-lactamase; bla; confers resistance to ampicillin, carbenicillin, and related antibiotics
   5458..5562    -  promoter       AmpR promoter: bla
>Addgene plasmid #185256 | pST_DHN_HbDHN1 (pBS0788) | addgene full sequence | sequence record 363776 | Addgene NGS Result
CTGACGTCGACGGATCGGGAGATCTCCCGATCCCCTATGGTGCACTCTCAGTACAATCTGCTCTGATGCC
GCATAGTTAAGCCAGTATCTGCTCCCTGCTTGTGTGTTGGAGGTCGCTGAGTAGTGCGCGAGCAAAATTT
AAGCTACAACAAGGCAAGGCTTGACCGACAATTGCATGAAGAATCTGCTTAGGGTTAGGCGTTTTGCGCT
GCTTCGCGATGTACGGGCCAGATATACGCGTTGACATTGATTATTGACTAGTTATTAATAGTAATCAATT
ACGGGGTCATTAGTTCATAGCCCATATATGGAGTTCCGCGTTACATAACTTACGGTAAATGGCCCGCCTG
GCTGACCGCCCAACGACCCCCGCCCATTGACGTCAATAATGACGTATGTTCCCATAGTAACGCCAATAGG
GACTTTCCATTGACGTCAATGGGTGGAGTATTTACGGTAAACTGCCCACTTGGCAGTACATCAAGTGTAT
CATATGCCAAGTACGCCCCCTATTGACGTCAATGACGGTAAATGGCCCGCCTGGCATTATGCCCAGTACA
TGACCTTATGGGACTTTCCTACTTGGCAGTACATCTACGTATTAGTCATCGCTATTACCATGGTGATGCG
GTTTTGGCAGTACATCAATGGGCGTGGATAGCGGTTTGACTCACGGGGATTTCCAAGTCTCCACCCCATT
GACGTCAATGGGAGTTTGTTTTGGCACCAAAATCAACGGGACTTTCCAAAATGTCGTAACAACTCCGCCC
CATTGACGCAAATGGGCGGTAGGCGTGTACGGTGGGAGGTCTATATAAGCAGAGCTCTCTGGCTAACTAG
AGAACCCACTGCTTACTGGCTTATCGAAATTAATACGACTCACTATAGGGAGACCCAAGCTGGCTAGCCA
CCATGGCCGAGGAGCACAGCAAGAGCCACGAGAGCGAGACACCCGTGGTGGTGGACGAGGGCAGCGCCGT
TGAGACAAAGGACAGGGGCCTGTTCGGCTTCCTGGGCAAGAAGGAGGAGAAGAAGCCCCAGGAGGAGGTG
ATCGTGACCGAGTTCGAGGAGAAGGTGCACGTGAGCGAGCCCGAGCACAAGGAGGAGGAGAAGAAGCACG
GCCTGCTGGAGAAGCTGCACAGGAGCGACAGCAGCAGCAGCAGCAGCGACGAGGAGGAGGGCGAGGGAGA
GGAGAAGAAGAAGAAGAAGAAGGAGAAGAAGGGCCTGAAGGGCAAGATCAAGGAGAAGATCAGCGGCGAC
AAGGAGGAGAAGAAGGAGGAGGACACCACCGTGCCCATCGAGAAGTACGAGGAGGCCGAGGCCGCCCACC
AGGCTGAGGAGAAGAAGGGCTTCCTGGAAAAGATAAAAGAGAAATTGCCTGGGCACAACAAGAAGGACGA
GGAGGTGACCCCCCCACCACCACCACCACCGCCACCACCGCCCGCTGAGCACGTGCACACCGAGGCCGCC
TCTCCCTCTGCTGAGGCCAAGGAGAAGAAGGGCATCTTCGAGAAAATAAAAGAAAAGTTGCCGGGGTACC
ACCCCAAGACCGAGGAGGAGAAGGAGAAGGAGAAGGAGAGCCACTGAACCCGCTGATCAGCCTCGACTGT
GCCTTCTAGTTGCCAGCCATCTGTTGTTTGCCCCTCCCCCGTGCCTTCCTTGACCCTGGAAGGTGCCACT
CCCACTGTCCTTTCCTAATAAAATGAGGAAATTGCATCGCATTGTCTGAGTAGGTGTCATTCTATTCTGG
GGGGTGGGGTGGGGCAGGACAGCAAGGGGGAGGATTGGGAAGACAATAGCAGGCATGCTGGGGATGCGGT
GGGCTCTATGGCTTCTGAGGCGGAAAGAACCAGCTGGGGCTCTAGGGGGTATCCCC
[124 nt withheld, positions 1877-2000]
C
[91 nt withheld, positions 2002-2092]
A
[49 nt withheld, positions 2094-2142]
CCTTTGACGTTGGAGTCCACGTTCTTT
[37 nt withheld, positions 2170-2206]
ACCCTATCTCGGTCTATTCTTTTGATTTATAAGGGATTTTGCCGATTTCGGCCTATTGGTTAAAAAATGA
GCTGATTTAACAAAAATTTAACGCGAATTAATTCTGTGGAATGTGTGTCAGTTAGGGTGTGGAAAGTCCC
CAGGCTCCCCAGCAGGCAGAAGTATGCAAAGCATGCATCTCAATTAGTCAGCAACCAGGTGTGGAAAGTC
CCCAGGCTCCCCAGCAGGCAGAAGTATGCAAAGCATGCATCTCAATTAGTCAGCAACCATAGTCCCGCCC
CTAACTCCGCCCATCCCGCCCCTAACTCCGCCCAGTTCCGCCCATTCTCCGCCCCATGGCTGACTAATTT
TTTTTATTTATGCAGAGGCCGAGGCCGCCTCTGCCTCTGAGCTATTCCAGAAGTAGTGAGGAGGCTTTTT
TGGAGGCCTAGGCTTTTGCAAAAAGCTCCCGGGAGCTTGTATATCCATTTTCGGATCTGATCAGCACGTG
TTGACAATTAATCATCGGCATAGTATATCGGCATAGTATAATACGACAAGGTGAGGAACTAAACCATGGC
CAAGTTGACCAGTGCCGTTCCGGTGCTCACCGCGCGCGACGTCGCCGGAGCGGTCGAGTTCTGGACCGAC
CGGCTCGGGTTCTCCCGGGACTTCGTGGAGGACGACTTCGCCGGTGTGGTCCGGGACGACGTGACCCTGT
TCATCAGCGCGGTCCAGGACCAGGTGGTGCCGGACAACACCCTGGCCTGGGTGTGGGTGCGCGGCCTGGA
CGAGCTGTACGCCGAGTGGTCGGAGGTCGTGTCCACGAACTTCCGGGACGCCTCCGGGCCGGCCATGACC
GAGATCGGCGAGCAGCCGTGGGGGCGGGAGTTCGCCCTGCGCGACCCGGCCGGCAACTGCGTGCACTTCG
TGGCCGAGGAGCAGGACTGACACGTGCTACGAGATTTCGATTCCACCGCCGCCTTCTATGAAAGGTTGGG
CTTCGGAATCGTTTTCCGGGACGCCGGCTGGATGATCCTCCAGCGCGGGGATCTCATGCTGGAGTTCTTC
GCCCACCCCAACTTGTTTATTGCAGCTTATAATGGTTACAAATAAAGCAATAGCATCACAAATTTCACAA
ATAAAGCATTTTTTTCACTGCATTCTAGTTGTGGTTTGTCCAAACTCATCAATGTATCTTATCATGTCTG
TATACCGTCGACCTCTAGCTAGAGCTTGGCGTAATCATGGTCATAGCTGTTTCCTGTGTGAAATTGTTAT
CCGCTCACAATTCCACACAACATACGAGCCGGAAGCATAAAGTGTAAAGCCTGGGGTGCCTAATGAGTGA
GCTAACTTACATTAATTGCGTTGCGCTCACTGCCCGCTTTCCAGTCGGGAAACCTGTCGTGCCAGCTGCA
TTAATGAATCGGCCAACGCGCGGGGAGAGGCGGTTTGCGTATTGGGCGCTCTTCCGCTTCCTCGCTCACT
GACTCGCTGCGCTCGGTCGTTCGGCTGCGGCGAGCGGTATCAGCTCACTCAAAGGCGGTAATACGGTTAT
CCACAGAATCAGGGGATAACGCAGGAAAGAACATGTGAGCAAAAGGCCAGCAAAAGGCCAGGAACCGTAA
AAAGGCCGCGTTGCTGGCGTTTTTCCATAGGCTCCGCCCCCCTGACGAGCATCACAAAAATCGACGCTCA
AGTCAGAGGTGGCGAAACCCGACAGGACTATAAAGATACCAGGCGTTTCCCCCTGGAAGCTCCCTCGTGC
GCTCTCCTGTTCCGACCCTGCCGCTTACCGGATACCTGTCCGCCTTTCTCCCTTCGGGAAGCGTGGCGCT
TTCTCATAGCTCACGCTGTAGGTATCTCAGTTCGGTGTAGGTCGTTCGCTCCAAGCTGGGCTGTGTGCAC
GAACCCCCCGTTCAGCCCGACCGCTGCGCCTTATCCGGTAACTATCGTCTTGAGTCCAACCCGGTAAGAC
ACGACTTATCGCCACTGGCAGCAGCCACTGGTAACAGGATTAGCAGAGCGAGGTATGTAGGCGGTGCTAC
AGAGTTCTTGAAGTGGTGGCCTAACTACGGCTACACTAGAAGAACAGTATTTGGTATCTGCGCTCTGCTG
AAGCCAGTTACCTTCGGAAAAAGAGTTGGTAGCTCTTGATCCGGCAAACAAACCACCGCTGGTAGCGGTG
GTTTTTTTGTTTGCAAGCAGCAGATTACGCGCAGAAAAAAAGGATCTCAAGAAGATCCTTTGATCTTTTC
TACGGGGTCTGACGCTCAGTGGAACGAAAACTCACGTTAAGGGATTTTGGTCATGAGATTATCAAAAAGG
ATCTTCACCTAGATCCTTTTAAATTAAAAATGAAGTTTTAAATCAATCTAAAGTATATATGAGTAAACTT
GGTCTGACAGTTACCAATGCTTAATCAGTGAGGCACCTATCTCAGCGATCTGTCTATTTCGTTCATCCAT
AGTTGCCTGACTCCCCGTCGTGTAGATAACTACGATACGGGAGGGCTTACCATCTGGCCCCAGTGCTGCA
ATGATACCGCGAGACCCACGCTCACCGGCTCCAGATTTATCAGCAATAAACCAGCCAGCCGGAAGGGCCG
AGCGCAGAAGTGGTCCTGCAACTTTATCCGCCTCCATCCAGTCTATTAATTGTTGCCGGGAAGCTAGAGT
AAGTAGTTCGCCAGTTAATAGTTTGCGCAACGTTGTTGCCATTGCTACAGGCATCGTGGTGTCACGCTCG
TCGTTTGGTATGGCTTCATTCAGCTCCGGTTCCCAACGATCAAGGCGAGTTACATGATCCCCCATGTTGT
GCAAAAAAGCGGTTAGCTCCTTCGGTCCTCCGATCGTTGTCAGAAGTAAGTTGGCCGCAGTGTTATCACT
CATGGTTATGGCAGCACTGCATAATTCTCTTACTGTCATGCCATCCGTAAGATGCTTTTCTGTGACTGGT
GAGTACTCAACCAAGTCATTCTGAGAATAGTGTATGCGGCGACCGAGTTGCTCTTGCCCGGCGTCAATAC
GGGATAATACCGCGCCACATAGCAGAACTTTAAAAGTGCTCATCATTGGAAAACGTTCTTCGGGGCGAAA
ACTCTCAAGGATCTTACCGCTGTTGAGATCCAGTTCGATGTAACCCACTCGTGCACCCAACTGATCTTCA
GCATCTTTTACTTTCACCAGCGTTTCTGGGTGAGCAAAAACAGGAAGGCAAAATGCCGCAAAAAAGGGAA
TAAGGGCGACACGGAAATGTTGAATACTCATACTCTTCCTTTTTCAATATTATTGAAGCATTTATCAGGG
TTATTGTCTCATGAGCGGATACATATTTGAATGTATTTAGAAAAATAAACAAATAGGGGTTCCGCGCACA
TTTCCCCGAAAAGTGCCAC
